Addgene plasmid #126097: pBbA12c-RFP
Purpose: Constitutive expression vector for Escherichia coli. BglBrick compatible.
Depositing lab: Nigel Scrutton. Depositing organization: University of Manchester. Publication: SelProm: A Queryable and Predictive Expression Vector Selection Tool for Escherichia coli. Jervis AJ, Carbonell P, Taylor S, Sung R, Dunstan MS, Robinson CJ, Breitling R, Takano E, Scrutton NS. ACS Synth Biol. 2019 Mar 18. doi: 10.1021/acssynbio.8b00399. PubMed 30870592.
Backbone
  Vector backbone: pBb
  Backbone size w/o insert (bp): 2168
  Vector type: Bacterial Expression, Synthetic Biology
Growth in bacteria
  Bacterial resistance: Chloramphenicol, 25 μg/mL
  Growth temperature: 37°C
  Growth strain: DH5alpha
  Copy number: High Copy
Gene/Insert
  Gene/Insert name: RFP
  Species: Synthetic
  Insert size (bp): 678
  Promoter: J23151
  Cloning method: Unknown
  Sequencing primers: 5′ GGTAGTGATCTTATTTCATTATGGTG
Terms and licenses: Academic/Nonprofit Terms; Industry Terms: Not Available to Industry
Depositor comments: Cloning method was In-Fusion. Please note that a 1bp insertion following the CAT promoter was identified by Addgene's NGS result. The depositor noted that this discrepancy does NOT affect plasmid function.
How to cite: pBbA12c-RFP was a gift from Nigel Scrutton (Addgene plasmid # 126097 ; http://n2t.net/addgene:126097 ; RRID:Addgene_126097)
