[The description below was written by a language model from this plasmid's Addgene catalogue record and pLannotate feature annotations shown in this document.]
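Description:
pBbA12c-RFP is a small bacterial expression plasmid of the BglBrick-compatible pBb vector family, designed for constitutive gene expression in Escherichia coli and used in synthetic biology. The sequenced record is about 2.6 kb. It is maintained through a p15A origin of replication, which is compatible with ColE1-type plasmids in the same cell. A short adjacent fragment annotated as RSF ori is most likely a sequence-similarity match rather than a second functional origin. The catalogue lists the plasmid as high copy, whereas p15A is generally regarded as a medium-copy origin, so the two descriptions do not fully agree. Selection is with chloramphenicol, conferred by the cat (chloramphenicol acetyltransferase) gene under its native promoter and followed by the lambda t0 terminator. Repository sequencing found a single-base insertion after the cat promoter, which the depositor states does not affect plasmid function.

The payload is a 678 bp mRFP1 coding sequence, a monomeric red fluorescent derivative of DsRed. According to the catalogue it is driven by the constitutive promoter J23151. The automated annotation labels this region as a fragment of J23119, which is consistent with both belonging to the same family of closely related synthetic sigma-70 promoters. Transcription is stopped by a double terminator made up of rrnB T1 and the phage T7Te terminator, insulating the cassette from the rest of the backbone. No inducible regulator or repressor gene is annotated, in keeping with constitutive expression.

RFP serves as a reporter of promoter and vector output. The BglBrick format suggests it could also act as a placeholder to be swapped for a gene of interest, though the record does not say so. The associated publication concerns a tool for selecting and predicting the behaviour of E. coli expression vectors, so this plasmid probably belongs to a characterised vector set.
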