Features (pLannotate 1.2.2; 9 found; start..end, strand, type, name):
     13..41      +  promoter       J23119 promoter (fragment): bacterial promoter (Registry of Standard Biological Parts BBa J23119)
     87..764     +  CDS            mRFP1: monomeric derivative of DsRed (Campbell et al., 2002)
    797..868     +  terminator     rrnB T1 terminator: transcription terminator T1 from the E. coli rrnB gene
    884..911     +  terminator     T7Te terminator: phage T7 early transcription terminator
    930..985     -  rep_origin     RSF ori (fragment): Plasmids containing the RSF 1030 origin of replication can be propagated in E. coli cells that contain additional plasmids with compatible origins.
   1073..1618    -  rep_origin     p15A ori: Plasmids containing the medium-copy-number p15A origin of replication can be propagated in E. coli cells that contain a second plasmid with the ColE1 origin.
   1732..1826    -  terminator     lambda t0 terminator: transcription terminator from phage lambda
   1850..2506    -  CDS            cat: CAT_ECOLX - Experimental evidence at protein level: Swiss-Prot protein existence level 1. This enzyme is an effector of chloramphenicol resistance in bacteria. From Escherichia coli. This protein is used as a marker in many commonly used cloning vectors, such as pACYC184.
   2507..2609    -  promoter       cat promoter: promoter of the E. coli cat gene encoding chloramphenicol acetyltransferase
>Addgene plasmid #126097 | pBbA12c-RFP | addgene full sequence | sequence record 246943 | Addgene NGS Result
GACGTCTTGATGGCTAGCTCAGTCCTAGGTACAATGCTAGCAGGTTTAATCGAATTCAAAAGATCTTTTA
AGAAGGAGATATACATATGGCGAGTAGCGAAGACGTTATCAAAGAGTTCATGCGTTTCAAAGTTCGTATG
GAAGGTTCCGTTAACGGTCACGAGTTCGAAATCGAAGGTGAAGGTGAAGGTCGTCCGTACGAAGGTACCC
AGACCGCTAAACTGAAAGTTACCAAAGGTGGTCCGCTGCCGTTCGCTTGGGACATCCTGTCCCCGCAGTT
CCAGTACGGTTCCAAAGCTTACGTTAAACACCCGGCTGACATCCCGGACTACCTGAAACTGTCCTTCCCG
GAAGGTTTCAAATGGGAACGTGTTATGAACTTCGAAGACGGTGGTGTTGTTACCGTTACCCAGGACTCCT
CCCTGCAAGACGGTGAGTTCATCTACAAAGTTAAACTGCGTGGTACCAACTTCCCGTCCGACGGTCCGGT
TATGCAGAAAAAAACCATGGGTTGGGAAGCTTCCACCGAACGTATGTACCCGGAAGACGGTGCTCTGAAA
GGTGAAATCAAAATGCGTCTGAAACTGAAAGACGGTGGTCACTACGACGCTGAAGTTAAAACCACCTACA
TGGCTAAAAAACCGGTTCAGCTGCCGGGTGCTTACAAAACCGACATCAAACTGGACATCACCTCCCACAA
CGAAGACTACACCATCGTTGAACAGTACGAACGTGCTGAAGGTCGTCACTCCACCGGTGCTTAAGGATCC
AAACTCGAGTAAGGATCTCCAGGCATCAAATAAAACGAAAGGCTCAGTCGAAAGACTGGGCCTTTCGTTT
TATCTGTTGTTTGTCGGTGAACGCTCTCTACTAGAGTCACACTGGCTCACCTTCGGGTGGGCCTTTCTGC
GTTTATACCTAGGGATATATTCCGCTTCCTCGCTCACTGACTCGCTACGCTCGGTCGTTCGACTGCGGCG
AGCGGAAATGGCTTACGAACGGGGCGGAGATTTCCTGGAAGATGCCAGGAAGATACTTAACAGGGAAGTG
AGAGGGCCGCGGCAAAGCCGTTTTTCCATAGGCTCCGCCCCCCTGACAAGCATCACGAAATCTGACGCTC
AAATCAGTGGTGGCGAAACCCGACAGGACTATAAAGATACCAGGCGTTTCCCCCTGGCGGCTCCCTCGTG
CGCTCTCCTGTTCCTGCCTTTCGGTTTACCGGTGTCATTCCGCTGTTATGGCCGCGTTTGTCTCATTCCA
CGCCTGACACTCAGTTCCGGGTAGGCAGTTCGCTCCAAGCTGGACTGTATGCACGAACCCCCCGTTCAGT
CCGACCGCTGCGCCTTATCCGGTAACTATCGTCTTGAGTCCAACCCGGAAAGACATGCAAAAGCACCACT
GGCAGCAGCCACTGGTAATTGATTTAGAGGAGTTAGTCTTGAAGTCATGCGCCGGTTAAGGCTAAACTGA
AAGGACAAGTTTTGGTGACTGCGCTCCTCCAAGCCAGTTACCTCGGTTCAAAGAGTTGGTAGCTCAGAGA
ACCTTCGAAAAACCGCCCTGCAAGGCGGTTTTTTCGTTTTCAGAGCAAGAGATTACGCGCAGACCAAAAC
GATCTCAAGAAGATCATCTTATTAATCAGATAAAATATTTCTAGATTTCAGTGCAATTTATCTCTTCAAA
TGTAGCACCTGAAGTCAGCCCCATACGATATAAGTTGTTACTAGTGCTTGGATTCTCACCAATAAAAAAC
GCCCGGCGGCAACCGAGCGTTCTGAACAAATCCAGATGGAGTTCTGAGGTCATTACTGGATCTATCAACA
GGAGTCCAAGCGAGCTCGATATCAAATTACGCCCCGCCCTGCCACTCATCGCAGTACTGTTGTAATTCAT
TAAGCATTCTGCCGACATGGAAGCCATCACAAACGGCATGATGAACCTGAATCGCCAGCGGCATCAGCAC
CTTGTCGCCTTGCGTATAATATTTGCCCATGGTGAAAACGGGGGCGAAGAAGTTGTCCATATTGGCCACG
TTTAAATCAAAACTGGTGAAACTCACCCAGGGATTGGCTGAGACGAAAAACATATTCTCAATAAACCCTT
TAGGGAAATAGGCCAGGTTTTCACCGTAACACGCCACATCTTGCGAATATATGTGTAGAAACTGCCGGAA
ATCGTCGTGGTATTCACTCCAGAGCGATGAAAACGTTTCAGTTTGCTCATGGAAAACGGTGTAACAAGGG
TGAACACTATCCCATATCACCAGCTCACCGTCTTTCATTGCCATACGAAATTCCGGATGAGCATTCATCA
GGCGGGCAAGAATGTGAATAAAGGCCGGATAAAACTTGTGCTTATTTTTCTTTACGGTCTTTAAAAAGGC
CGTAATATCCAGCTGAACGGTCTGGTTATAGGTACATTGAGCAACTGACTGAAATGCCTCAAAATGTTCT
TTACGATGCCATTGGGATATATCAACGGTGGTATATCCAGTGATTTTTTTCTCCATTTTAGCTTCCTTAG
CTCCTGAAAATCTCGATAACTCAAAAAATACGCCCGGTAGTGATCTTATTTCATTATGGTGAAAGTTGGA
ACCTCTTACGTGCCGATCAACGTCTCATTTTCGCCAGATATC
